>Addgene plasmid #119635 | pC0.168 | addgene full sequence | sequence record 250802 | Addgene NGS Result
GTGGCTCTTCAGTGGACGAAAGGGCCTCGTGATACGCCTATTTTTATAGGTTAATGTCATGATAATAATG
GTTTCTTAGACGTCAGGTGGCACTTTTCGGGGAAATGTGCGCGGAACCCCTATTTGTTTATTTTTCTAAA
TACATTCAAATATGTATCCGCTCATGAGACAATAACCCTGATAAATGCTTCAATAATATTGAAAAAGGAA
GAGTATGCGCTCACGCAACTGGTCCAGAACCTTGACCGAACGCAGCGGTGGTAACGGCGCAGTGGCGGTT
TTCATGGCTTGTTATGACTGTTTTTTTTTGGGGTACAGTCTATGCCTCGGGCATCCAAGCAGCAAGCGCG
TTACGCCGTGGGTCGATGTTTGATGTTATGGAGCAGCAACGATGTTACGCAGCAGGGCAGTCGCCCTAAA
ACAAAGTTAAACATCATGAGGGAAGCGGTGATCGCCGAAGTATCGACTCAACTATCAGAGGTAGTTGGCG
TCATCGAGCGCCATCTCGAACCGACGTTGCTGGCCGTACATTTGTACGGCTCCGCAGTGGATGGCGGCCT
GAAGCCACACAGCGATATTGATTTGCTGGTTACGGTGACCGTAAGGCTTGATGAAACAACGCGGCGAGCT
TTGATCAACGACCTTTTGGAAACTTCGGCTTCCCCTGGAGAGAGCGAGATTCTCCGCGCTGTAGAAGTCA
CCATTGTTGTGCACGACGACATCATTCCGTGGCGTTATCCAGCTAAGCGCGAACTGCAATTTGGAGAATG
GCAGCGCAATGACATTCTTGCAGGTATCTTCGAGCCAGCCACGATCGACATTGATCTGGCTATCTTGCTG
ACAAAAGCAAGAGAACATAGCGTTGCCTTGGTAGGTCCAGCGGCGGAGGAACTCTTTGATCCGGTTCCTG
AACAGGATCTATTTGAGGCGCTAAATGAAACCTTAACGCTATGGAACTCGCCGCCCGACTGGGCTGGCGA
TGAGCGAAATGTAGTGCTTACGTTGTCCCGCATTTGGTACAGCGCAGTAACCGGCAAAATCGCGCCGAAG
GATGTCGCTGCCGACTGGGCAATGGAGCGCCTGCCGGCCCAGTATCAGCCCGTCATACTTGAAGCTAGAC
AGGCTTATCTTGGACAAGAAGAAGATCGCTTGGCCTCGCGCGCAGATCAGTTGGAAGAATTTGTCCATTA
CGTAAAAGGCGAGATCACCAAGGTAGTCGGCAAATAACTGTCAGACCAAGTTTACTCATATATACTTTAG
ATTGATTTAAAACTTCATTTTTAATTTAAAAGGATCTAGGTGAAGATCCTTTTTGATAATCTCATGACCA
AAATCCCTTAACGTGAGTTTTCGTTCCACTGAGCGTCAGACCCCGTAGAAAAGATCAAAGGATCTTCTTG
AGATCCTTTTTTTCTGCGCGTAATCTGCTGCTTGCAAACAAAAAAACCACCGCTACCAGCGGTGGTTTGT
TTGCCGGATCAAGAGCTACCAACTCTTTTTCCGAAGGTAACTGGCTTCAGCAGAGCGCAGATACCAAATA
CTGTTCTTCTAGTGTAGCCGTAGTTAGGCCACCACTTCAAGAACTCTGTAGCACCGCCTACATACCTCGC
TCTGCTAATCCTGTTACCAGTGGCTGCTGCCAGTGGCGATAAGTCGTGTCTTACCGGGTTGGACTCAAGA
CGATAGTTACCGGATAAGGCGCAGCGGTCGGGCTGAACGGGGGGTTCGTGCACACAGCCCAGCTTGGAGC
GAACGACCTACACCGAACTGAGATACCTACAGCGTGAGCTATGAGAAAGCGCCACGCTTCCCGAAGGGAG
AAAGGCGGACAGGTATCCGGTAAGCGGCAGGGTCGGAACAGGAGAGCGCACGAGGGAGCTTCCAGGGGGA
AACGCCTGGTATCTTTATAGTCCTGTCGGGTTTCGCCACCTCTGACTTGAGCGTCGATTTTTGTGATGCT
CGTCAGGGGGGCGGAGCCTATGGAAAAACGCCAGCAACGCGGCCTTTTTACGGTTCCTGGCCTTTTGCTG
GCCTTTTGCTCACATGTTCTTTCCTGCGTTATCCCCTGATTCTGTGGATAACCGTATTACCGCCTTTGAG
TGAGCTGATACCGCTCGCCGCAGCCGAACGACCGAGCGCAGCGAGTCAGTGAGCGAGGAAGCGGAAGAGC
GCCCAATACGCAAACCGCCTCTCCCCGCGCGTTGGCCGATTCATTAATCACTCTGTGGTCTCAGCTTACC
AAAAATGAATTTATAAAAGTTTACAAGAAATGTGGCGCAATCATGCATGCGAGCAATCCGATGGGTCGCA
AAATAGGCTATGAATACTACAAAAAGAACATTCCAGAATGGAGACAGAAGATAATAAACCTCCTAAACAA
CCACCAAATTAAGTTATTTAATCACTCTGGCTTTTATCTAATTCATATGAAAGAAGATCGTGATGATAAG
GTACATTTTTATGAATTCGACCTTGTGCAAACCACAAGCAGCTAACAAAACGCTCGTTCGAGCGCAAACT
ACAATGCGCTTCGTTTGCGCTGCACAGCTTCAACGTTCGGCGGGCTTGCTTGCCAGCACTCTTTTCATTA
AAATAGTATAGCAGTCTGTATTATCGGCATTCAACTCTGATGGATAATCTAACCGACTTTGCATTCAAGC
TCGGGAAGGTCGTTTACAAAGTTATTCGCGATGTCGAGGCATCAAAAGATGATTCGACCAAGCTCATCCA
AGACCTTGGCGGCTTAAGCGGTGAAAAGATACTACTTCAGAAAATCGCCAAGTTTTGGAATCAGCAAGAC
CGCTGGGATAGACCCGATGGCCTCGTCATAGTAACTAGTCACAGACTTGTCTTTTTAGCTAAAATGTAGA
CGGTCGCATCAACAACAGATTATCTCAGCTTTCCATTGGGGTTGATTGACGAACTTGAAGCTACCACTGT
ATCTTGGGTCAGTCCAGCAATTGCATTTCACGTTAATTCGACGAAGTATATGTTCACATTCTTTGCCGGA
TCGGATGAAGTCGTTGATGCGACGCTTGAGACCACGAA
Features (pLannotate 1.2.2; 6 found; start..end, strand, type, name):
    110..214     +  promoter       AmpR promoter: bla
    205..285     -  CDS            int (fragment): INT2_ECOLX - Protein inferred from homology: Swiss-Prot protein existence level 3. Putative integrase believed to be involved in the insertion of antibiotic resistance genes into plasmids and transposons. From Escherichia coli.
    373..429     +  CDS            GmR (fragment): gentamycin acetyltransferase; aacC1; confers resistance to gentamycin
    436..1224    +  CDS            aadA: S3AD_ECOLX - Experimental evidence at protein level: Swiss-Prot protein existence level 1. Mediates bacterial resistance to the antibiotics streptomycin and spectinomycin. From Escherichia coli.
   1398..1986    +  rep_origin     ori: high-copy-number ColE1/pMB1/pBR322/pUC origin of replication
   2169..2218    +  CDS            lacI (fragment): lac repressor; lacI; The lac repressor binds to the lac operator to inhibit transcription in E. coli. This inhibition can be relieved by adding lactose or isopropyl-β-D-thiogalactopyranoside (IPTG).
