[The description below was written by a language model from this plasmid's Addgene catalogue record and pLannotate feature annotations shown in this document.]
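Description:
pC0.168 is a Level 0 part plasmid from the CyanoGate modular cloning suite, a Golden Gate toolkit that extends the plant MoClo syntax to cyanobacteria. It is built on the pICH41276 Level 0 acceptor backbone (about 2.2 kb) and the sequenced plasmid is roughly 3.0 kb in total. It is maintained in E. coli at high copy from a ColE1/pUC-type origin and selected with spectinomycin through an aadA aminoglycoside adenylyltransferase gene, which sits downstream of a bla-type (AmpR) promoter. The short integrase, gentamicin acetyltransferase and lacI fragments picked up by the automated annotation are probably remnants of the source of the resistance cassette and of the backbone's original cloning region, not functional genes.

The insert is a 795 bp segment of the Synechocystis sp. PCC 6803 genome, described as the sequence downstream of slr1396, which serves as the downstream flank of the neutral site 2 (NS2) insertion locus. It was cloned using BpiI sites that were destroyed in the process, and it carries a single A-to-T change at position 630. The record does not explain this change, though such substitutions are commonly made in MoClo parts to remove internal Type IIS recognition sites. The feature table does not annotate the insert itself, which presumably occupies the unannotated region after the origin. The part contains no promoter, coding sequence or reporter. Its role is as a homology arm, to be assembled with a matching upstream flank and expression or marker cassettes into higher-level constructs, so that the cargo integrates into the Synechocystis chromosome at NS2 by homologous recombination.
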