Addgene plasmid #119635: pC0.168
Purpose: Level 0 Part. Insertion site
Depositing lab: Alistair McCormick. Depositing organization: University of Edinburgh. Publication: CyanoGate: A Modular Cloning Suite for Engineering Cyanobacteria Based on the Plant MoClo Syntax. Vasudevan R, Gale GAR, Schiavon AA, Puzorjov A, Malin J, Gillespie MD, Vavitsas K, Zulkower V, Wang B, Howe CJ, Lea-Smith DJ, McCormick AJ. Plant Physiol. 2019 May;180(1):39-55. doi: 10.1104/pp.18.01401. Epub 2019 Feb 28. PubMed 30819783.
Backbone
  Vector backbone: pICH41276
  Backbone size w/o insert (bp): 2247
  Vector type: Synthetic Biology
Growth in bacteria
  Bacterial resistance: Spectinomycin, 50 μg/mL
  Growth temperature: 37°C
  Growth strain: DH5alpha
  Copy number: High Copy
Gene/Insert
  Gene/Insert name: 6803 NS2 Down Flank
  Insert size (bp): 795
  Mutation: bp 630 A to T
  Cloning method: Restriction Enzyme; 5′ cloning site BpiI (destroyed during cloning); 3′ cloning site BpiI (destroyed during cloning)
  Sequencing primers: 5′ ttgagtgagctgataccgct; 3′ GTCTCATGAGCGGATACATATTTGAATG
Terms and licenses: Academic/Nonprofit Terms; Industry Terms: Not Available to Industry
Depositor comments: Synechocystis sp. PCC 6803, sequence downstream of slr1396. Please visit https://www.biorxiv.org/content/10.1101/426700v1 for bioRxiv preprint.
How to cite: pC0.168 was a gift from Alistair McCormick (Addgene plasmid # 119635 ; http://n2t.net/addgene:119635 ; RRID:Addgene_119635)
