>Addgene plasmid #119635 | pC0.168 | depositor partial sequence | sequence record 226164 | 6803 NS2 Down Flank
ACCAAAAATGAATTTATAAAAGTTTACAAGAAATGTGGCGCAATCATGCATGCGAGCAATCCGATGGGTC
GCAAAATAGGCTATGAATACTACAAAAAGAACATTCCAGAATGGAGACAGAAGATAATAAACCTCCTAAA
CAACCACCAAATTAAGTTATTTAATCACTCTGGCTTTTATCTAATTCATATGAAAGAAGATCGTGATGAT
AAGGTACATTTTTATGAATTCGACCTTGTGCAAACCACAAGCAGCTAACAAAACGCTCGTTCGAGCGCAA
ACTACAATGCGCTTCGTTTGCGCTGCACAGCTTCAACGTTCGGCGGGCTTGCTTGCCAGCACTCTTTTCA
TTAAAATAGTATAGCAGTCTGTATTATCGGCATTCAACTCTGATGGATAATCTAACCGACTTTGCATTCA
AGCTCGGGAAGGTCGTTTACAAAGTTATTCGCGATGTCGAGGCATCAAAAGATGATTCGACCAAGCTCAT
CCAAGACCTTGGCGGCTTAAGCGGTGAAAAGATACTACTTCAGAAAATCGCCAAGTTTTGGAATCAGCAA
GACCGCTGGGATAGACCCGATGGCCTCGTCATAGTAACTAGTCACAGACTTGTCTTTTTAGCTAAAATGT
AGACGGTCGCATCAACAACAGATTATCTCAGCTTTCCATTGGGGTTGATTGACGAACTTGAAGCTACCAC
TGTATCTTGGGTCAGTCCAGCAATTGCATTTCACGTTAATTCGACGAAGTATATGTTCACATTCTTTGCC
GGATCGGATGAAGTCGTTGATGCGA
